>Addgene plasmid #147070 | pAc5.1B-lambdaN-HA-DmAGO3_O | depositor full sequence | sequence record 289517 | Full Sequence
CTTCAAGGAATTAATTCTATATTCTAAAAACACAAATGATACTTCTAAAAAAAATCATGAATGGCATCAA
CTCTGAATCAAATCTTTGCAGATGCACCTACTTCTCATTTCCACTGTCACATCATTTTTCCAGATCTCGC
TGCCTGTTATGTGGCCCACAAACCAAGACACGTTTTATGGCCATTAAAGCTGGCTGATCGTCGCCAAACA
CCAAATACATATCAATATGTACATTCGAGAAAGAAGCGATCAAAGAAGCGTCTTCGGGCGAGTAGGAGAA
TGCGGAGGAGAAGGAGAACGAGCTGATCTAGTATCTCTCCACAATCCAATGCCAACTGACCAACTGGCCA
TATTCGGAGCAATTTGAAGCCAATTTCCATCGCCTGGCGATCGCTCCATTCTTGGCTATATGTTTTTCAC
CGTTCCCGGGGCCATTTTCAAAGACTCGTCGGTAAGATAAGATTGTGTCACTCGCTGTCTCTCTTCATTT
GTCGAAGAATGCTGAGGAATTTCGCGATGACGTCGGCGAGTATTTTGAAGAATGAGAATAATTTGTATTT
ATACGAAAATCAGTTAGTGGAATTTTCTACAAAAACATGTTATCTATAGATAATTTTGTTGCAAAATATG
TTGACTATGACAAAGATTGTATGTATATACCTTTAATGTATTCTCATTTTCTTATGTATTTATAATGGCA
ATGATGATACTGATGATATTTTAAGATGATGCCAGACCACAGGCTGATTTCTGCGTCTTTTGCCGAACGC
AGTGCATGTGCGGTTGTTGTTTTTTGGAATAGTTTCAATTTTCGGACTGTCCGCTTTGATTTCAGTTTCT
TGGCTTATTCAAAAAGCAAAGTAAAGCCAAAAAAGCGAGATGGCAATACCAAATGCGGCAAAACGGTAGT
GGAAGGAAAGGGGTGCGGGGCAGCGGAAGGAAGGGTGGGGCGGGGCGTGGCGGGGTCTGTGGCTGGGCGC
GACGTCACCGACGTTGGAGCCACTCCTTTGACCATGTGTGCGTGTGTGTATTATTCGTGTCTCGCCACTC
GCCGGTTGTTTTTTTCTTTTTATCTCGCTCTCTCTAGCGCCATCTCGTACGCATGCTCAACGCACCGCAT
GTTGCCGTGTCCTTTATGCGTCATTTTGGCTCGAAATAGGCAATTATTTAAACAAAGATTAGTCAACGAA
AACGCTAAAATAAATAAGTCTACAATATGGTTACTTATTGCCATGTGTGTGCAGCCAACGATAGCAACAA
AAGCAACAACACAGTGGCTTTCCCTCTTTCACTTTTTGTTTGCAAGCGCGTGCGAGCAAGACGGCACGAC
CGGCAAACGCAATTACGCTGACAAAGAGCAGACGAAGTTTTGGCCGAAAAACATCAAGGCGCCTGATACG
AATGCATTTGCAATAACAATTGCGATATTTAATATTGTTTATGAAGCTGTTTGACTTCAAAACACACAAA
AAAAAAAATAAAACAAATTATTTGAAAGAGAATTAGGAATCGGACAGCTTATCGTTACGGGCTAACAGCA
CACCGAGACGAAATAGCTTACCTGACGTCACAGCCTCTGGAAGAACTGCCGCCAAGCAGAGAGAGAGAGA
AAAAGAGGGAGAGCAGCTTAGACCGCATGTGCTTGTGTGTGAGGCGTCTCTCTCTTCGTCTCCTGTTTGC
GCAAACGCATAGACTGCACTGAGAAAATCGATTACCTATTTTTTATGAATGAATATTTGCACTATTACTA
TTCAAAACTATTAAGATAGCAATCACATTCAATAGCCAAATACTATACCACCTGAGCGATGCAACGAAAT
GATCAATTTGAGCAAAAATGCTGCATATTTAGGACGGCATCATTATAGAAATGCTTCTTGCTGTGTACTT
TTCTCTCGTCTGGCAGCTGTTTCGCCGTTATTGTTAAAACCGGCTTAAGTTAGGTGTGTTTTCTACGACT
AGTGATGCCCCTACTAGAAGATGTGTGTTGCACAAATGTCCCTGAATAACCAATTTGAAGTGCAGATAGC
AGTAAACGTAAGCTAATATGAATATTATTTAACTGTAATGTTTTAATATCGCTGGACATTACTAATAAAC
CCACTATAAACACATGTACATATGTATGTTTTGGCATACAATGAGTAGTTGGGGAAAAAATGTGTAAAAG
CACCGTGACCATCACAGCATAAAGATAACCAGCTGAAGTATCGAATATGAGTAACCCCCAAATTGAATCA
CATGCCGCAACTGATAGGACCCATGGAAGTACACTCTTCATGGCGATATACAAGACACACACAAGCACGA
ACACCCAGTTGCGGAGGAAATTCTCCGTAAATGAAAACCCAATCGGCGAACAATTCATACCCATATATGG
TAAAAGTTTTGAACGCGACTTGAGAGCGGAGAGCATTGCGGCTGATAAGGTTTTAGCGCTAAGCGGGCTT
TATAAAACGGGCTGCGGGACCAGTTTTCATATCACTACCGTTTGAGTTCTTGTGCTGTGTGGATACTCCT
CCCGACACAAAGCCGCTCCATCAGCCAGCAGTCGTCTAATCCAGAGACCCCGGATCGGGGTACCAACATG
GACGCACAAACACGACGACGTGAGCGTCGCGCTGAGAAACAAGCTCAATGGAAAGCTGCAAACGGTGGAT
CTCCTCCACATATGGCTTACCCATACGATGTTCCAGATTACGCTCCTCCAAGCTTGAATTCTGCAGATAT
CCAGCACAGTGGCGGCCGCATGTCTGGAAGAGGAAATTTGTTGAGCTTATTTAATAAAAATGCTGGCAAT
ATGGGAAAATCAATTTCAAGTAAAGATCATGAAATCGACAGTGGCTTGGATTTTAACAACTCTGAATCAA
GTGGAGAACGTTTACTGTCAAGCCATAATATTGAGACTGATCTTATAACCACTCTTCAACATGTAAACAT
CTCGGTCGGCCGAGGACGTGCTAGGCTTATAGACACATTAAAAACAGATGACCATACATCAAATCAATTT
ATAACATCTGAATCAAAGGAAAACATTACCAAAAAGACAAAGGGCCCCGAACCGGAAGCAATTGCTTCAG
AAAATGGATTATTTTTTCCCGATTTAATTTACGGATCTAAAGGTTCATCTGTTAATATATATTGTAATTA
CTTAAAGCTAACGACGGATGAATCCAAGGGAGTTTTTAATTACGAAGTGCGTTTTTTTCCTCCCATTGAC
TCTGTTCATTTAAGAATAAAATATTTAAATGATCATAAGGATAAACTCGGTGGAACCAAGACATTTGACG
GAAATACTTTATATTTACCTATTTTGTTACCAAATAAGATGACCGTCTTTATTTTAAAGGCGGAAGATGT
TGAGTTGCAGATTCGCATTTTATACAAAAAAAAAGAGGAAATGAGGAACTGCACGCAATTATATAATATT
TTATTCGATAGAGTTATGAAAGTATTGAATTACGTAAAATTTGATCGCAAGCAGTTTGATCCTTCGCGTC
CAAAAATAATACCACTGGCAAAGTTAGAAGTTTGGCCTGGCTATGTTACAGCCGTTGACGAATACAAAGG
TGGTTTAATGCTATGCTGCGACGTTTCGCATCGTATACTTTGCCAAAAAACTGTTCTAGAAATGCTGGTT
GATCTTTATCAGCAAAATGTAGAGCATTACCAAGAATCAGCAAGAAAAATGTTGGTTGGAAATATTGTCT
TAACTAGGTATAACAATCGTACATATAAAATAAATGACATTTGTTTTGATCAAAATCCAACATGTCAGTT
TGAAATTAAAACTGGCTGCACAAGTTACGTGGAGTATTACAAACAATATCACAATATAAACATAAAGGAC
GTTAATCAACCATTGATTTACAGTATAAAGAAATCAAGAGGAATTCCAGCAGAAAGGGAAAATTTACAGT
TTTGTTTAATTCCAGAATTGTGTTATCTTACTGGGCTGCGAGACGAAGTACGGTCAGATAACAAGCTTAT
GCGCGAGATTGCTACATTTACAAGAGTTTCGCCAAATCAACGACAGATGGCGTTAAATAAATTTTACGAA
AATGTTTCAAATACACCCGCCGCACAAGAAATTCTAAATAGCTGGGGTCTTTCATTAACGAATAATTCCA
ACAAGATAAGTGGGCGTCAAATGGACATAGAGCAAATATATTTTTCAAAAATTAGTGTATCGGCCGGAAG
GTCCGCAGAGTTCTCCAAACATGCTGTGACCAATGAAATGTTGAAAGTAGTCCACCTGAGTAAATGGATC
ATTATACATTTAAGAAATTATAGACAAGCTGCAACTAGCTTGCTCGATAACATGAAACAGGCTTGTGAGT
CACTTGGTATGAACATTTCTAACCCAACAATGATTTCGTTAGATCATGACCGAATCGATGCCTACATTCA
AGCACTGCGGCGAAATATAACTATGAATACGCAAATGGTCGTATGTATTTGTCATAACAGAAGAGATGAT
CGTTATGCTGCAATAAAAAAAATATGTTGCTCGGAAATACCTATACCATCACAGGTTATAAATGCTAAAA
CTTTACAAAATGATCTTAAAATTCGATCCGTTGTTCAAAAAATTGTTCTACAAATGAACTGTAAACTCGG
AGGCTCACTATGGACGGTAAAAATTCCATTTAAAAATGTAATGATTTGCGGAATAGACTCATATCATGAC
CCATCTAATCGGGGGAATTCTGTTGCTGCATTTGTGGCCTCCATAAATTCGTCGTATTCACAGTGGTACA
GTAAAGCTGTTGTACAAACAAAACGTGAAGAAATTGTTAATGGGCTCTCTGCATCTTTTGAAATTGCATT
AAAAATGTATCGTAAAAGGAATGGCAAACTCCCCACAAATATTATAATATACAGAGATGGAATTGGAGAT
GGACAGCTTTATACATGTCTTAATTATGAAATTCCACAATTTGAAATGGTGTGTGGAAATCGCATAAAAA
TTTCATATATTGTAGTCCAAAAACGAATTAACACTCGCATCTTCTCGGGTAGCGGCATTCATCTAGAAAA
CCCATTGCCAGGAACTGTCGTAGATCAACATATAACAAAATCAAATATGTATGATTTTTTTTTGGTTTCG
CAATTGGTACGACAGGGTACTGTAACCCCAACTCATTATGTTGTTCTTCGAGATGACTGCAATTATGGAC
CCGACATAATTCAAAAACTAAGTTACAAACTTTGTTTTTTATATTACAATTGGGCTGGTACAGTACGAAT
TCCAGCTTGTTGTATGTACGCTCACAAATTGGCTTATTTGATTGGACAAAGTATTCAACGAGATGTGGCT
GAAGCACTTTCTGAAAAACTATTTTATCTTTAACTCGAGTCTAGAGGGCCCGCGGTTCGAAGGTAAGCCT
ATCCCTAACCCTCTCCTCGGTCTCGATTCTACGCGTACCGGTCATCATCACCATCACCATTGAGTTTAAA
CCCGCTGATCAGCCTCGACTGTGCCTTCTAAGGCCTGAGCTCGCTGATCAGCCTCGATCGAGGATCCAGA
CATGATAAGATACATTGATGAGTTTGGACAAACCACAACTAGAATGCAGTGAAAAAAATGCTTTATTTGT
GAAATTTGTGATGCTATTGCTTTATTTGTAACCATTATAAGCTGCAATAAACAAGTTAACAACAACAATT
GCATTCATTTTATGTTTCAGGTTCAGGGGGAGGTGTGGGAGGTTTTTTAAAGCAAGTAAAACCTCTACAA
ATGTGGTATGGCTGATTATGATCAGTCGACCGATGCCCTTGAGAGCCTTCAACCCAGTCAGCTCCTTCCG
GTGGGCGCGGGGCATGACTATCGTCGCCGCACTTATGACTGTCTTCTTTATCATGCAACTCGTAGGACAG
GTGCCGGCAGCGCTCTGGGTCATTTTCGGCGAGGACCGCTTTCGCTGGAGCGCGACGATGATCGGCCTGT
CGCTTGCGGTATTCGGAATCTTGCACGCCCTCGCTCAAGCCTTCGTCACTGGTCCCGCCACCAAACGTTT
CGGCGAGAAGCAGGCCATTATCGCCGGCATGGCGGCCGACGCGCTGGGCTACGTCTTGCTGGCGTTCGCG
ACGCGAGGCTGGATGGCCTTCCCCATTATGATTCTTCTCGCTTCCGGCGGCATCGGGATGCCCGCGTTGC
AGGCCATGCTGTCCAGGCAGGTAGATGACGACCATCAGGGACAGCTTCAAGGATCGCTCGCGGCTCTTAC
CAGCCAGCAAAAGGCCAGGAACCGTAAAAAGGCCGCGTTGCTGGCGTTTTTCCATAGGCTCCGCCCCCCT
GACGAGCATCACAAAAATCGACGCTCAAGTCAGAGGTGGCGAAACCCGACAGGACTATAAAGATACCAGG
CGTTTCCCCCTGGAAGCTCCCTCGTGCGCTCTCCTGTTCCGACCCTGCCGCTTACCGGATACCTGTCCGC
CTTTCTCCCTTCGGGAAGCGTGGCGCTTTCTCAATGCTCACGCTGTAGGTATCTCAGTTCGGTGTAGGTC
GTTCGCTCCAAGCTGGGCTGTGTGCACGAACCCCCCGTTCAGCCCGACCGCTGCGCCTTATCCGGTAACT
ATCGTCTTGAGTCCAACCCGGTAAGACACGACTTATCGCCACTGGCAGCAGCCACTGGTAACAGGATTAG
CAGAGCGAGGTATGTAGGCGGTGCTACAGAGTTCTTGAAGTGGTGGCCTAACTACGGCTACACTAGAAGG
ACAGTATTTGGTATCTGCGCTCTGCTGAAGCCAGTTACCTTCGGAAAAAGAGTTGGTAGCTCTTGATCCG
GCAAACAAACCACCGCTGGTAGCGGTGGTTTTTTTGTTTGCAAGCAGCAGATTACGCGCAGAAAAAAAGG
ATCTCAAGAAGATCCTTTGATCTTTTCTACGGGGTCTGACGCTCAGTGGAACGAAAACTCACGTTAAGGG
ATTTTGGTCATGAGATTATCAAAAAGGATCTTCACCTAGATCCTTTTAAATTAAAAATGAAGTTTTAAAT
CAATCTAAAGTATATATGAGTAAACTTGGTCTGACAGTTACCAATGCTTAATCAGTGAGGCACCTATCTC
AGCGATCTGTCTATTTCGTTCATCCATAGTTGCCTGACTCCCCGTCGTGTAGATAACTACGATACGGGAG
GGCTTACCATCTGGCCCCAGTGCTGCAATGATACCGCGAGACCCACGCTCACCGGCTCCAGATTTATCAG
CAATAAACCAGCCAGCCGGAAGGGCCGAGCGCAGAAGTGGTCCTGCAACTTTATCCGCCTCCATCCAGTC
TATTAATTGTTGCCGGGAAGCTAGAGTAAGTAGTTCGCCAGTTAATAGTTTGCGCAACGTTGTTGCCATT
GCTGCAGGCATCGTGGTGTCACGCTCGTCGTTTGGTATGGCTTCATTCAGCTCCGGTTCCCAACGATCAA
GGCGAGTTACATGATCCCCCATGTTGTGCAAAAAAGCGGTTAGCTCCTTCGGTCCTCCGATCGTTGTCAG
AAGTAAGTTGGCCGCAGTGTTATCACTCATGGTTATGGCAGCACTGCATAATTCTCTTACTGTCATGCCA
TCCGTAAGATGCTTTTCTGTGACTGGTGAGTACTCAACCAAGTCATTCTGAGAATAGTGTATGCGGCGAC
CGAGTTGCTCTTGCCCGGCGTCAACACGGGATAATACCGCGCCACATAGCAGAACTTTAAAAGTGCTCAT
CATTGGAAAACGTTCTTCGGGGCGAAAACTCTCAAGGATCTTACCGCTGTTGAGATCCAGTTCGATGTAA
CCCACTCGTGCACCCAACTGATCTTCAGCATCTTTTACTTTCACCAGCGTTTCTGGGTGAGCAAAAACAG
GAAGGCAAAATGCCGCAAAAAAGGGAATAAGGGCGACACGGAAATGTTGAATACTCATACTCTTCCTTTT
TCAATATTATTGAAGCATTTATCAGGGTTATTGTCTCATGAGCGGATACATATTTGAATGTATTTAGAAA
AATAAACAAATAGGGGTTCCGCGCACATTTCCCCGAAAAGTGCCACCTGACGTCTAAGAAACCATTATTA
TCATGACATTAACCTATAAAAATAGGCGTATCACGAGGCCCTTTCGT
Features (pLannotate 1.2.2; 11 found; start..end, strand, type, name):
     56..2568    +  promoter       Ac5 promoter: Drosophila melanogaster actin 5C promoter
   2588..2653    +  CDS            N (fragment): REGN_LAMBD - Experimental evidence at protein level: Swiss-Prot protein existence level 1. Plays a role as a transcriptional antitermination factor that allows the virus to initiate its lytic phase. Activates expression of the delayed viral early genes by modifying host RNA polymerase (RNAP) into a form that is resistant to termination signals. This antitermination function requires the host NusA protein which serves to stabilize the interaction between antitermination protein N and host RNA polymerase. From Escherichia phage lambda (Bacteriophage lambda).
   2678..2704    +  CDS            3xHA (fragment): three tandem HA epitope tags
   2750..5350    +  CDS            AGO3: AGO3_DROME - Experimental evidence at protein level: Swiss-Prot protein existence level 1. Acts via the piwi-interacting RNA (piRNA) metabolic process, which mediates the repression of transposable elements during meiosis by forming complexes composed of piRNAs and Piwi proteins and governs the methylation and subsequent repression of transposons. Directly binds piRNAs, a class of 24 to 30 nucleotide RNAs that are generated by a Dicer-independent mechanism and are primarily derived from transposons and other repeated sequence elements. Associates predominantly with sense piRNAs that contain ad
   5382..5423    +  CDS            V5 tag: epitope tag from simian virus 5
   5523..5657    -  polyA_signal   SV40 poly(A) signal: SV40 polyadenylation signal
   5680..5764    -  CDS            large T antigen (fragment): large T antigen from SV40 (simian virus 40)
   5765..6235    +  CDS            TcR (fragment): tetracycline efflux protein; tet; confers resistance to tetracycline
   6279..6867    -  rep_origin     ori: high-copy-number ColE1/pMB1/pBR322/pUC origin of replication
   7038..7898    -  CDS            AmpR: β-lactamase; bla; confers resistance to ampicillin, carbenicillin, and related antibiotics
   7899..8003    -  promoter       AmpR promoter: bla
