[The description below was written by a language model from this plasmid's Addgene catalogue record and pLannotate feature annotations shown in this document.]
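Description:
pAc5.1B-lambdaN-HA-DmAGO3_O is an 8.1 kb insect expression plasmid for producing tagged Drosophila melanogaster Argonaute 3 (AGO3) in fly cells. The catalogue lists the backbone as unknown, although the name and annotated parts point to a pAc5.1-type vector. It is propagated in E. coli through a ColE1/pMB1-family origin and selected with ampicillin via the β-lactamase gene and its bla promoter. The record lists it as low copy even though the origin is annotated as a high-copy type. A tetracycline-resistance fragment and a short SV40 large T antigen fragment are also detected. These appear to be non-functional backbone remnants.

Expression is driven by the constitutive Drosophila actin 5C (Ac5) promoter. Downstream lies a single fusion reading frame that begins with a short fragment of the bacteriophage lambda N protein, followed by an HA epitope (annotated as a partial 3xHA match, consistent with one copy) and then the AGO3 coding sequence. A V5 tag sits downstream of the insert, but the record does not show whether it is in frame or preceded by a stop codon. An SV40 polyadenylation signal follows the cassette. The lambda N peptide binds BoxB RNA hairpins, so lambdaN fusions of this kind are generally used in tethering assays, where the protein is artificially recruited to a BoxB-containing reporter mRNA to test its effect on the transcript. The record itself states only insect expression of DmAGO3. AGO3 is a Piwi-clade protein that binds piRNAs and takes part in transposon silencing. Relative to the reference cDNA, the insert carries two silent changes and two amino-acid substitutions, S105P and S199L. The depositor sequence may be theoretical or based on Sanger reads.
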