Addgene plasmid #147070: pAc5.1B-lambdaN-HA-DmAGO3_O
Purpose: Insect Expression of DmAGO3
Depositing lab: Elisa Izaurralde. Depositing organization: Max Planck Institute for Developmental Biology.
Backbone
  Vector backbone: Unknown
  Vector type: Insect Expression
Growth in bacteria
  Bacterial resistance: Ampicillin, 100 μg/mL
  Growth temperature: 37°C
  Growth strain: DH5alpha
  Copy number: Low Copy
Gene/Insert
  Gene/Insert name: DmAGO3
  Species: D. melanogaster (fly)
  Mutation: 2 silent an two non silent S105P, S199L mutations compared to the sequence given by DGRC: BT050541.1
  Entrez Gene: AGO3 (a.k.a. Dmel_CG40300, Ago-3, Ago3, BEST:LD15785, CG40300, Dmel\CG40300, ago3, dAgo3)
  Cloning method: Unknown
Terms and licenses: Academic/Nonprofit Terms; Industry Terms: Not Available to Industry
Depositor comments: Plasmids from this collection were made available to the research community and donated after the lab closed. Please note that the sequence provided by the depositing laboratory may be theoretical/predicted or based on Sanger sequencing results. There may be discrepancies between sequencing results obtained by Addgene and the depositor sequence. If an Addgene verified sequence is not available, please contact before placing your order to request that our lab fully sequence the plasmid.
How to cite: pAc5.1B-lambdaN-HA-DmAGO3_O was a gift from Elisa Izaurralde (Addgene plasmid # 147070 ; http://n2t.net/addgene:147070 ; RRID:Addgene_147070)
